Addgene plasmid #16159: LTRi Cre
Depositing lab: James Collins. Depositing organization: Boston University Medical Campus. Publication: A tunable genetic switch based on RNAi and repressor proteins for regulating gene expression in mammalian cells. Deans TL, Cantor CR, Collins JJ. Cell. 2007 Jul 27. 130(2):363-72. 10.1016/j.cell.2007.05.045 PubMed 17662949.
Backbone
  Vector backbone: LTRi
  Backbone size w/o insert (bp): 8000
  Vector type: Mammalian Expression, Synthetic Biology
Growth in bacteria
  Bacterial resistance: Ampicillin, 100 μg/mL
  Growth temperature: 37°C
  Growth strain: DH5alpha
  Copy number: High Copy
Gene/Insert
  Gene/Insert name: cre recombinase (alt name: cre)
  Species: Bacteriophage P1
  Insert size (bp): 2000
  Entrez Gene: cre (a.k.a. P1_gp003)
  Cloning method: Restriction Enzyme
  Sequencing primers: 5′ na
Terms and licenses: Academic/Nonprofit Terms; Industry Terms: Not Available to Industry
Depositor comments: We engineered a tunable genetic switch called LTRi, which stands for Lac-Tet-RNAi. Gene expression is turned on by adding an inducer, isopropyl-β-thiogalactopyranoside (IPTG). LTRi-Cre allows scientists to tune the level of Cre. See article for details.
How to cite: LTRi Cre was a gift from James Collins (Addgene plasmid # 16159)
