[The description below was written by a language model from this plasmid's Addgene catalogue record and pLannotate feature annotations shown in this document.]
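Description:
LTRi Cre is a mammalian expression and synthetic-biology plasmid that places bacteriophage P1 Cre recombinase under the control of the LTRi (Lac-Tet-RNAi) tunable genetic switch. It is propagated in E. coli as a high-copy plasmid using a ColE1/pUC-type origin and is selected with ampicillin through the AmpR β-lactamase gene. No mammalian selection marker is annotated. The depositor's full sequence is about 10.2 kb, consistent with the recorded backbone of roughly 8 kb plus an insert of roughly 2 kb.

The feature table shows four interlocking modules. A CMV enhancer/promoter drives lacI, followed by an SV40 small t intron and poly(A) signal, supplying Lac repressor. A second CMV promoter is followed by an intron-derived region carrying three symmetric lac operators and then tetR with an SV40 poly(A) signal, so TetR production is itself repressible by LacI. On the opposite strand, an RSV promoter with the same triple symmetric lac operator arrangement drives the Cre coding sequence. A human U6 Pol III promoter interrupted by a tet operator forms the RNAi arm; by the switch's design it would express a short hairpin RNA, although the hairpin and its target are not annotated.

In the uninduced state, LacI would block both Cre and TetR transcription, leaving the U6 cassette free to silence residual Cre transcripts. According to the depositor, adding IPTG turns expression on: relieving LacI would derepress Cre and allow TetR to shut off the U6 promoter. The stated purpose is to let users tune the level of Cre in mammalian cells. Many small lacZα, lac promoter, SV40 and other fragment annotations appear to be cloning remnants or chance matches.
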