Features (pLannotate 1.2.2; 61 found; start..end, strand, type, name):
    137..236     +  misc_feature   bom (fragment): basis of mobility region from pBR322
    242..399     -  CDS            lacZα (fragment): LacZα fragment of β-galactosidase; lacZ fragment
    462..765     +  enhancer       CMV enhancer: human cytomegalovirus immediate early enhancer
    766..969     +  promoter       CMV promoter: human cytomegalovirus (CMV) immediate early promoter
    991..1009    +  misc_feature   MCS (fragment): pUC18/19 multiple cloning site
   1022..2101    +  CDS            lacI: LACI_ECOLI - Experimental evidence at protein level: Swiss-Prot protein existence level 1. Repressor of the lactose operon. Binds allolactose as an inducer. From Escherichia coli (strain K12).
   2153..2174    +  protein_bind   CAP binding site: CAP binding activates transcription in the presence of cAMP. E. coli catabolite activator protein
   2189..2207    +  promoter       lac promoter (fragment): promoter for the E. coli lac operon
   2223..2297    +  CDS            small t antigen (fragment): SV40 (simian virus 40) small t antigen
   2299..2364    +  intron         small t intron: SV40 (simian virus 40) small t antigen intron
   2366..2500    +  CDS            large T antigen (fragment): large T antigen from SV40 (simian virus 40)
   2523..2644    +  polyA_signal   SV40 poly(A) signal: SV40 polyadenylation signal
   2701..2717    -  protein_bind   lac operator: The lac repressor binds to the lac operator to inhibit transcription in E. coli. This inhibition can be relieved by adding lactose or isopropyl-β-D-thiogalactopyranoside (IPTG). lac repressor encoded by lacI
   2725..2755    -  promoter       lac promoter: promoter for the E. coli lac operon
   2770..2791    -  protein_bind   CAP binding site: CAP binding activates transcription in the presence of cAMP. E. coli catabolite activator protein
   2804..2896    -  CDS            lacI (fragment): lac repressor; lacI; The lac repressor binds to the lac operator to inhibit transcription in E. coli. This inhibition can be relieved by adding lactose or isopropyl-β-D-thiogalactopyranoside (IPTG).
   2906..3046    -  CDS            lacZα (fragment): LacZα fragment of β-galactosidase; lacZ fragment
   3049..3067    +  promoter       T7 promoter: promoter for bacteriophage T7 RNA polymerase
   3136..3157    -  promoter       U6 promoter (fragment): RNA polymerase III promoter for human U6 snRNA
   3157..3175    -  protein_bind   tet operator: bacterial operator O1 for the tetR and tetA genes tetracycline repressor TetR
   3175..3377    -  promoter       U6 promoter (fragment): RNA polymerase III promoter for human U6 snRNA
   3449..3511    -  CDS            VESPI_VESMG (fragment): Experimental evidence at protein level: Swiss-Prot protein existence level 1. Shows contractile activity on isolated ileum smooth muscle. From Vespa magnifica (Hornet).
   3523..3541    -  promoter       SP6 promoter: promoter for bacteriophage SP6 RNA polymerase
   3583..3599    -  protein_bind   lac operator: The lac repressor binds to the lac operator to inhibit transcription in E. coli. This inhibition can be relieved by adding lactose or isopropyl-β-D-thiogalactopyranoside (IPTG). lac repressor encoded by lacI
   3607..3637    -  promoter       lac promoter: promoter for the E. coli lac operon
   3652..3673    -  protein_bind   CAP binding site: CAP binding activates transcription in the presence of cAMP. E. coli catabolite activator protein
   3686..3778    -  CDS            lacI (fragment): lac repressor; lacI; The lac repressor binds to the lac operator to inhibit transcription in E. coli. This inhibition can be relieved by adding lactose or isopropyl-β-D-thiogalactopyranoside (IPTG).
   3780..3904    -  rep_origin     RSF ori (fragment): Plasmids containing the RSF 1030 origin of replication can be propagated in E. coli cells that contain additional plasmids with compatible origins.
   3914..4035    -  CDS            lacZα (fragment): LacZα fragment of β-galactosidase; lacZ fragment
   4098..4401    +  enhancer       CMV enhancer: human cytomegalovirus immediate early enhancer
   4402..4605    +  promoter       CMV promoter: human cytomegalovirus (CMV) immediate early promoter
   4627..4651    +  misc_feature   MCS (fragment): pUC18/19 multiple cloning site
   4660..4710    +  intron         large T intron (fragment): SV40 (simian virus 40) large T antigen intron
   4723..4742    -  protein_bind   lac operator (symmetric): The lac repressor binds to the lac operator to inhibit transcription in E. coli. This inhibition can be relieved by adding lactose or isopropyl-β-D-thiogalactopyranoside (IPTG). The symmetric lac operator was optimized for tight binding of lac repressor. lac repressor encoded by lacI
   4766..4785    -  protein_bind   lac operator (symmetric): The lac repressor binds to the lac operator to inhibit transcription in E. coli. This inhibition can be relieved by adding lactose or isopropyl-β-D-thiogalactopyranoside (IPTG). The symmetric lac operator was optimized for tight binding of lac repressor. lac repressor encoded by lacI
   4809..4828    -  protein_bind   lac operator (symmetric): The lac repressor binds to the lac operator to inhibit transcription in E. coli. This inhibition can be relieved by adding lactose or isopropyl-β-D-thiogalactopyranoside (IPTG). The symmetric lac operator was optimized for tight binding of lac repressor. lac repressor encoded by lacI
   4843..4864    +  intron         small t intron (fragment): SV40 (simian virus 40) small t antigen intron
   4872..5087    +  CDS            VP2_SV40 (fragment): Experimental evidence at protein level: Swiss-Prot protein existence level 1. Isoform VP4 is a viroporin inducing perforation of cellular membranes to trigger virus progeny release. Forms pores of 3 nm inner diameter. VP4 is expressed about 24 hours after the late structural proteins and is not incorporated into the mature virion. From Simian virus 40 (SV40).
   5093..5113    +  intron         small t intron (fragment): SV40 (simian virus 40) small t antigen intron
   5137..5157    +  promoter       cat promoter (fragment): promoter of the E. coli cat gene encoding chloramphenicol acetyltransferase
   5158..5218    +  CDS            CmR (fragment): chloramphenicol acetyltransferase; cat; confers resistance to chloramphenicol
   5218..5264    +  intron         β-globin intron (fragment): intron from rabbit β-globin gene
   5319..5337    +  promoter       T7 promoter: promoter for bacteriophage T7 RNA polymerase
   5348..5968    +  CDS            tetR: TETR2_ECOLX - Experimental evidence at protein level: Swiss-Prot protein existence level 1. TetR is the repressor of the tetracycline resistance element; its N-terminal region forms a helix-turn-helix structure and binds DNA. Binding of tetracycline to TetR reduces the repressor affinity for the tetracycline resistance gene (tetA) promoter operator sites. From Escherichia coli.
   6010..6131    +  polyA_signal   SV40 poly(A) signal: SV40 polyadenylation signal
   6172..6233    -  polyA_signal   SV40 poly(A) signal (fragment): SV40 polyadenylation signal
   6253..7284    -  CDS            Cre: site-specific recombinase Cre is a site-specific recombinase from bacteriophage P1. Recombination occurs at loxP sequences.
   7293..7316    -  misc_feature   MCS (fragment): pUC18/19 multiple cloning site
   7357..7377    -  intron         small t intron (fragment): SV40 (simian virus 40) small t antigen intron
   7383..7598    -  CDS            VP2_SV40 (fragment): Experimental evidence at protein level: Swiss-Prot protein existence level 1. Isoform VP4 is a viroporin inducing perforation of cellular membranes to trigger virus progeny release. Forms pores of 3 nm inner diameter. VP4 is expressed about 24 hours after the late structural proteins and is not incorporated into the mature virion. From Simian virus 40 (SV40).
   7606..7627    -  intron         small t intron (fragment): SV40 (simian virus 40) small t antigen intron
   7642..7661    -  protein_bind   lac operator (symmetric): The lac repressor binds to the lac operator to inhibit transcription in E. coli. This inhibition can be relieved by adding lactose or isopropyl-β-D-thiogalactopyranoside (IPTG). The symmetric lac operator was optimized for tight binding of lac repressor. lac repressor encoded by lacI
   7685..7704    -  protein_bind   lac operator (symmetric): The lac repressor binds to the lac operator to inhibit transcription in E. coli. This inhibition can be relieved by adding lactose or isopropyl-β-D-thiogalactopyranoside (IPTG). The symmetric lac operator was optimized for tight binding of lac repressor. lac repressor encoded by lacI
   7728..7747    -  protein_bind   lac operator (symmetric): The lac repressor binds to the lac operator to inhibit transcription in E. coli. This inhibition can be relieved by adding lactose or isopropyl-β-D-thiogalactopyranoside (IPTG). The symmetric lac operator was optimized for tight binding of lac repressor. lac repressor encoded by lacI
   7760..7810    -  intron         large T intron (fragment): SV40 (simian virus 40) large T antigen intron
   7821..8082    -  promoter       RSV promoter: Rous sarcoma virus enhancer/promoter
   8116..8209    -  ncRNA          Retro dr1: Accession: RF00214 - Retrovirus direct repeat 1 (dr1)
   8408..8996    -  rep_origin     ori: high-copy-number ColE1/pMB1/pBR322/pUC origin of replication
   9167..10027   -  CDS            AmpR: β-lactamase; bla; confers resistance to ampicillin, carbenicillin, and related antibiotics
  10028..10132   -  promoter       AmpR promoter: bla
  10227..35      +  CDS            rop (fragment) (across the origin): Rop protein, which maintains plasmids at low copy number; rop
>Addgene plasmid #16159 | LTRi Cre | depositor full sequence | sequence record 8480 | Author sequence
TCGCGCGTTTCGGTGATGACGGTGAAAACCTCTGACACATGCAGCTCCCGGAGACGGTCACAGCTTGTCT
GTAAGCGGATGCCGGGAGCAGACAAGCCCGTCAGGGCGCGTCAGCGGGTGTTGGCGGGTGTCGGGGCTGG
CTTAACTATGCGGCATCAGAGCAGATTGTACTGAGAGTGCACCATATGCGGTGTGAAATACCGCACAGAT
GCGTAAGGAGAAAATACCGCATCAGGCGCCATTCGCCATTCAGGCTGCGCAACTGTTGGGAAGGGCGATC
GGTGCGGGCCTCTTCGCTATTACGCCAGCTGGCGAAAGGGGGATGTGCTGCAAGGCGATTAAGTTGGGTA
ACGCCAGGGTTTTCCCAGTCACGACGTTGTAAAACGACGGCCAGTGAATTCTAGTTATTAATAGTAATCA
ATTACGGGGTCATTAGTTCATAGCCCATATATGGAGTTCCGCGTTACATAACTTACGGTAAATGGCCCGC
CTGGCTGACCGCCCAACGACCCCCGCCCATTGACGTCAATAATGACGTATGTTCCCATAGTAACGCCAAT
AGGGACTTTCCATTGACGTCAATGGGTGGAGTATTTACGGTAAACTGCCCACTTGGCAGTACATCAAGTG
TATCATATGCCAAGTACGCCCCCTATTGACGTCAATGACGGTAAATGGCCCGCCTGGCATTATGCCCAGT
ACATGACCTTATGGGACTTTCCTACTTGGCAGTACATCTACGTATTAGTCATCGCTATTACCATGGTGAT
GCGGTTTTGGCAGTACATCAATGGGCGTGGATAGCGGTTTGACTCACGGGGATTTCCAAGTCTCCACCCC
ATTGACGTCAATGGGAGTTTGTTTTGGCACCAAAATCAACGGGACTTTCCAAAATGTCGTAACAACTCCG
CCCCATTGACGCAAATGGGCGGTAGGCGTGTACGGTGGGAGGTCTATATAAGCAGAGCTGGTTTAGTGAA
CCGTCAGATCGGATCCTCTAGAGTCGACCATTGCCGCCACCATGAAACCAGTAACGTTATACGATGTCGC
AGAGTATGCCGGTGTCTCTTATCAGACCGTTTCCCGCGTGGTGAACCAGGCCAGCCACGTTTCTGCGAAA
ACGCGGGAAAAAGTGGAAGCGGCGATGGCGGAGCTGAATTACATTCCCAACCGCGTGGCACAACAACTGG
CGGGCAAACAGTCGTTGCTGATTGGCGTTGCCACCTCCAGTCTGGCCCTGCACGCGCCGTCGCAAATTGT
CGCGGCGATTAAATCTCGCGCCGATCAACTGGGTGCCAGCGTGGTGGTGTCGATGGTAGAACGAAGCGGC
GTCGAAGCCTGTAAAGCGGCGGTGCACAATCTTCTCGCGCAACGCGTCAGTGGGCTGATCATTAACTATC
CGCTGGATGACCAGGATGCCATTGCTGTGGAAGCTGCCTGCACTAATGTTCCGGCGTTATTTCTTGATGT
CTCTGACCAGACACCCATCAACAGTATTATTTTCTCCCATGAAGACGGTACGCGACTGGGCGTGGAGCAT
CTGGTCGCATTGGGTCACCAGCAAATCGCGCTGTTAGCGGGCCCATTAAGTTCTGTCTCGGCGCGTCTGC
GTCTGGCTGGCTGGCATAAATATCTCACTCGCAATCAAATTCAGCCGATAGCGGAACGGGAAGGCGACTG
GAGTGCCATGTCCGGTTTTCAACAAACCATGCAAATGCTGAATGAGGGCATCGTTCCCACTGCGATGCTG
GTTGCCAACGATCAGATGGCGCTGGGCGCAATGCGCGCCATTACCGAGTCCGGGCTGCGCGTTGGTGCGG
ATATCTCGGTAGTGGGATACGACGATACCGAAGACAGCTCATGTTATATCCCGCCGTTAACCACCATCAA
ACAGGATTTTCGCCTGCTGGGGCAAACCAGCGTGGACCGCTTGCTGCAACTCTCTCAGGGCCAGGCGGTG
AAGGGCAATCAGCTGTTGCCCGTCTCACTGGTGAAAAGAAAAACCACCCTGGCGCCCAATACGCAAACCG
CCTCTCCCCGCGCGTTGGCCGATTCATTAATGCAGCTGGCACGACAGGTTTCCCGACTGGAAAGCGGGCA
GAGCAGCCTGAGGCCTCCTAAGAAGAAGAGGAAGGTTTGAGCGCAACGCAATTAATGTAAGTTAGCTCAC
TCATTAGGCACCCCAGGCTTTACACTTTATGCTTCCGACCTGCAGCCCCTTGGATCTTTGTGAAGGAACC
TTACTTCTGTGGTGTGACATAATTGGACAAACTACCTACAGAGATTTAAAGCTCTAAGGTAAATATAAAA
TTTTTAAGTGTATAATGTGTTAAACTACTGATTCTAATTGTTTGTGTATTTTAGATCACAGTCCCAAGGC
TCATTTCAGGCCCCTCAGTCCTCACAGTCTGTTCATGATCATAATCAGCCATACCACATTTGTAGAGGTT
TTACTTGCTTTAAAAAACCTCCCACACCTCCCCCTGAACCTGAAACATAAAATGAATGCAATTGTTGTTG
TTAACTTGTTTATTGCAGCTTATAATGGTTACAAATAAAGCAATAGCATCACAAATTTCACAAATAAAGC
ATTTTTTTCACTGCATTCTAGTTGTGGTTTGTCCAAACTCATCAATGTATCTTATCATGTCTGGGCCCAA
GCTTGGCGTAATCATGGTCATAGCTGTTTCCTGTGTGAAATTGTTATCCGCTCACAATTCCACACAACAT
ACGAGCCGGAAGCATAAAGTGTAAAGCCTGGGGTGCCTAATGAGTGAGCTAACTCACATTAATTGCGTTG
CGCTCACTGCCCGCTTTCCAGTCGGGAAACCTGTCGTGCCAGCTGCATTAATGAATCGGCCAACGCGCGG
GGAGAGGCGGTTTGCGTATTGGGCGCTCTTCCGCTGCAACTGTTGGGAAGGGCGATCGGTGCGGGCCTCT
TCGCTATTACGCCAGCTGGCGAAAGGGGGATGTGCTGCAAGGCGATTAAGTTGGGTAACGCCAGGGTTTT
CCCAGTCACGACGTTGTAAAACGACGGCCAGTGAATTGTAATACGACTCACTATAGGGCGAATTGGGCCT
TTTTATACAAAGGATATCAGGTGTTCGCACCTGATATCCTTTGTATCGGTGTTTCGTCCTTTCCACAAGA
TATATAACTCTATCAATGATAGAGTACTTTCAAGTTACGGTAAGCATATGATAGTCCATTTTAAAACATA
ATTTTAAAACTGCAAACTACCCAAGAAATTATTACTTTCTACGTCACGTATTTTGTACTAATATCTTTGT
GTTTACAGTCAAATTAATTCTAATTATCTCTCTAACAGCCTTGTATCGTATATGCAAATATGAAGGAATC
ATGGGAAATAGGCCCTCTTCCTGCCCGACCTTGGCGCGCGCTCGGCGCGCGGTCACGCTCCGTCACGTGG
TGCGTTTTGCCTAATCACTAGTGAATTCGCGGCCGCCTGCAGGTCGACCATATGGGAGAGCTCCCAACGC
GTTGGATGCATAGCTTGAGTATTCTATAGTGTCACCTAAATAGCTTGGCGTAATCATGGTCATAGCTGTT
TCCTGTGTGAAATTGTTATCCGCTCACAATTCCACACAACATACGAGCCGGAAGCATAAAGTGTAAAGCC
TGGGGTGCCTAATGAGTGAGCTAACTCACATTAATTGCGTTGCGCTCACTGCCCGCTTTCCAGTCGGGAA
ACCTGTCGTGCCAGCTGCATTAATGAATCGGCCAACGCGCGGGGAGAGGCGGTTTGCGTATTGGGCGCTC
TTCCGCTTCCTCGCTCACTGACTCGCTGCGCTCGGTCGTTCGGCTGCGGCGAGCGGTATCAGCTCACTCA
AAGGCGGTAATACGGTTATCCACAGAATCAGGGGATAACGCAGGAAAGAACATGGCCGGCTTAATCGGTG
CGGGCCTCTTCGCTATTACGCCAGCTGGCGAAAGGGGGATGTGCTGCAAGGCGATTAAGTTGGGTAACGC
CAGGGTTTTCCCAGTCACGACGTTGTAAAACGACGGCCAGTGAATTCTAGTTATTAATAGTAATCAATTA
CGGGGTCATTAGTTCATAGCCCATATATGGAGTTCCGCGTTACATAACTTACGGTAAATGGCCCGCCTGG
CTGACCGCCCAACGACCCCCGCCCATTGACGTCAATAATGACGTATGTTCCCATAGTAACGCCAATAGGG
ACTTTCCATTGACGTCAATGGGTGGAGTATTTACGGTAAACTGCCCACTTGGCAGTACATCAAGTGTATC
ATATGCCAAGTACGCCCCCTATTGACGTCAATGACGGTAAATGGCCCGCCTGGCATTATGCCCAGTACAT
GACCTTATGGGACTTTCCTACTTGGCAGTACATCTACGTATTAGTCATCGCTATTACCATGGTGATGCGG
TTTTGGCAGTACATCAATGGGCGTGGATAGCGGTTTGACTCACGGGGATTTCCAAGTCTCCACCCCATTG
ACGTCAATGGGAGTTTGTTTTGGCACCAAAATCAACGGGACTTTCCAAAATGTCGTAACAACTCCGCCCC
ATTGACGCAAATGGGCGGTAGGCGTGTACGGTGGGAGGTCTATATAAGCAGAGCTGGTTTAGTGAACCGT
CAGATCGGATCCTCTAGAGTCGACCTGCAGGATCTAAGCTTGGACAAACTACCTACAGAGATTTAAAGCT
CTAAGGTAAATATAAAATTTACTAGGTTGTGGAATTGTGAGCGCTCACAATTCCACAGTCGACCCTAGGT
TGTGGAATTGTGAGCGCTCACAATTCCACAGTCGACCCTAGGTTGTGGAATTGTGAGCGCTCACAATTCC
ACAGTCGACCCTAGTGTATAATGTGTTAAACTACGGATCCGTCTCCCATTAGGCCTACAATGGTGAGACA
AGTAGCCAACAGGGAAGGGTTGCAAATATCATTTGGGCACACCTATGATAATATTGATGAAGCAGACAGT
ATTCAGCAAGTAACTGAGAGGTGGGAAGCTCAAAGCCAAAGTCCTAATGTGCAGTCAGGTGAATTTATTG
AAAAATTTGAGGCTCCTGGTGGTGCAAATCAAAGAACTGCTCCTCAGGGATCCTAATTGTTTGTGTATTT
TAGATTCCAACCAAGCTTGCGGCCGCTCAGGAGCTAAGGAAGCTAAAATGGAGAAAAAAATCACTGGATA
TACCACCGTTGATATATCCCAATGGCATCGTAAAGAACGGGCCCCTCTGCTAACCATGTTCATGCCTTCT
TCTTTTTCCTACAGCTCCTGGGCAACGTGCTGGTTATTGTGCTGTCTCATCATTTTGGCAAAGAATTGTA
ATACGACTCACTATAGGGCGAATTGATATGTCTAGATTAGATAAAAGTAAAGTGATTAACAGCGCATTAG
AGCTGCTTAATGAGGTCGGAATCGAAGGTTTAACAACCCGTAAACTCGCCCAGAAGCTAGGTGTAGAGCA
GCCTACATTGTATTGGCATGTAAAAAATAAGCGGGCTTTGCTCGACGCCTTAGCCATTGAGATGTTAGAT
AGGCACCATACTCACTTTTGCCCTTTAGAAGGGGAAAGCTGGCAAGATTTTTTACGTAATAACGCTAAAA
GTTTTAGATGTGCTTTACTAAGTCATCGCGATGGAGCAAAAGTACATTTAGGTACACGGCCTACAGAAAA
ACAGTATGAAACTCTCGAAAATCAATTAGCCTTTTTATGCCAACAAGGTTTTTCACTAGAGAATGCATTA
TATGCACTCAGCGCTGTGGGGCATTTTACTTTAGGTTGCGTATTGGAAGATCAAGAGCATCAAGTCGCTA
AAGAAGAAAGGGAAACACCTACTACTGATAGTATGCCGCCATTATTACGACAAGCTATCGAATTATTTGA
TCACCAAGGTGCAGAGCCAGCCTTCTTATTCGGCCTTGAATTGATCATATGCGGATTAGAAAAACAACTT
AAATGTGAAAGTGGGTCCGCGTACAGCGGATCCCGGGAATTCAGATCTTATTAAAGCAGAACTTGTTTAT
TGCAGCTTATAATGGTTACAAATAAAGCAATAGCATCACAAATTTCACAAATAAAGCATTTTTTTCACTG
CATTCTAGTTGTGGTTTGTCCAAACTCATCAATGTATCTTATCATGTCTGGTCGAATCCATCACACTGGC
GGCCGCTCGAGGCAGTGAAAAAAATGCTTTATTTGTGAAATTTGTGATGCTATTGCTTTATTTGTAACCA
TTACACCTGATATCCTTTGTATCTAATCGCCATCTTCCAGCAGGCGCACCATTGCCCCTGTTTCACTATC
CAGGTTACGGATATAGTTCATGACAATATTTACATTGGTCCAGCCACCAGCTTGCATGATCTCCGGTATT
GAAACTCCAGCGCGGGCCATATCTCGCGCGGCTCCGACACGGGCACTGTGTCCAGACCAGGCCAGGTATC
TCTGACCAGAGTCATCCTTAGCGCCGTAAATCAATCGATGAGTTGCTTCAAAAATCCCTTCCAGGGCGCG
AGTTGATAGCTGGCTGGTGGCAGATGGCGCGGCAACACCATTTTTTCTGACCCGGCAAAACAGGTAGTTA
TTCGGATCATCAGCTACACCAGAGACGGAAATCCATCGCTCGACCAGTTTAGTTACCCCCAGGCTAAGTG
CCTTCTCTACACCTGCGGTGCTAACCAGCGTTTTCGTTCTGCCAATATGGATTAACATTCTCCCACCGTC
AGTACGTGAGATATCTTTAACCCTGATCCTGGCAATTTCGGCTATACGTAACAGGGTGTTATAAGCAATC
CCCAGAAATGCCAGATTACGTATATCCTGGCAGCGATCGCTATTTTCCATGAGTGAACGAACCTGGTCGA
AATCAGTGCGTTCGAACGCTAGAGCCTGTTTTGCACGTTCACCGGCATCAACGTTTTCTTTTCGGATCCG
CCGCATAACCAGTGAAACAGCATTGCTGTCACTTGGTCGTGGCAGCCCGGACCGACGATGAAGCATGTTT
AGCTGGCCCAAATGTTGCTGGATAGTTTTTACTGCCAGACCGCGCGCCTGAAGATATAGAAGATAATCGC
GAACATCTTCAGGTTCTGCGGGAAACCATTTCCGGTTATTCAACTTGCACCATGCCGCCCACGACCGGCA
AACGGACAGAAGCATTTTCCAGGTATGCTCAGAAAACGCCTGGCGATCCCTGAACATGTCCATCAGGTTC
TTGCGAACCTCATCACTCGTTGCATCGACCGGTAATGCAGGCAAATTTTGGTGTACGGTCAGTAAATTGG
ACATTTCACACTCCTGCAGGTCGACTCTAGAGGATCAATTCCTTAGCTCCTGAGCGGCCGCAAGCTTGGT
TGGAATCTAAAATACACAAACAATTAGGATCCCTGAGGAGCAGTTCTTTGATTTGCACCACCAGGAGCCT
CAAATTTTTCAATAAATTCACCTGACTGCACATTAGGACTTTGGCTTTGAGCTTCCCACCTCTCAGTTAC
TTGCTGAATACTGTCTGCTTCATCAATATTATCATAGGTGTGCCCAAATGATATTTGCAACCCTTCCCTG
TTGGCTACTTGTCTCACCATTGTAGGCCTAATGGGAGACGGATCCGTAGTTTAACACATTATACACTAGG
GTCGACTGTGGAATTGTGAGCGCTCACAATTCCACAACCTAGGGTCGACTGTGGAATTGTGAGCGCTCAC
AATTCCACAACCTAGGGTCGACTGTGGAATTGTGAGCGCTCACAATTCCACAACCTAGTAAATTTTATAT
TTACCTTAGAGCTTTAAATCTCTGTAGGTAGTTTGTCCAAGCTTAGATCTGGTGCACACCAATGTGGTGA
ATGGTCAAATGGCGTTTATTGTATCGAGCTAGGCACTTAAATACAATATCTCTGCAATGCGGAATTCAGT
GGTTCGTCCAATCCATGTCAGACCCGTCTGTTGCCTTCCTAATAAGGCACGATCGTACCACCTTACTTCC
ACCAATCGGCATGCACGGTGCTTTTTCTCTCCTTGTAAGGCATGTTGCTAACTCATCGTTACCATGTTGC
AAGACTACAAGAGTATTGCATAAGACTACATTTCCCCCTCCCTATGCAAAAGCGAAACTACTATATCCTG
AGGGGACTCCTAACCGCGTACAACCGAAGCCCCGCTTTTCGCCTAAACACACCCTAGTCCCCTCAGATAC
GCGTATATCTGGCCCGTACATCGCGAAGCAGCGCAAAACGCCTAACCCTAAGCAGATTCTTCATGCAATT
GTCGGTCAAGCCTTGCCTTGTTGTAGCTTAAATTTTGCTCGCGCACTACTCAGCGACCTCCAACACACAA
GCAGGGAGCAGCCATGTCATGTGAGCAAAAGGCCAGCAAAAGGCCAGGAACCGTAAAAAGGCCGCGTTGC
TGGCGTTTTTCCATAGGCTCCGCCCCCCTGACGAGCATCACAAAAATCGACGCTCAAGTCAGAGGTGGCG
AAACCCGACAGGACTATAAAGATACCAGGCGTTTCCCCCTGGAAGCTCCCTCGTGCGCTCTCCTGTTCCG
ACCCTGCCGCTTACCGGATACCTGTCCGCCTTTCTCCCTTCGGGAAGCGTGGCGCTTTCTCATAGCTCAC
GCTGTAGGTATCTCAGTTCGGTGTAGGTCGTTCGCTCCAAGCTGGGCTGTGTGCACGAACCCCCCGTTCA
GCCCGACCGCTGCGCCTTATCCGGTAACTATCGTCTTGAGTCCAACCCGGTAAGACACGACTTATCGCCA
CTGGCAGCAGCCACTGGTAACAGGATTAGCAGAGCGAGGTATGTAGGCGGTGCTACAGAGTTCTTGAAGT
GGTGGCCTAACTACGGCTACACTAGAAGAACAGTATTTGGTATCTGCGCTCTGCTGAAGCCAGTTACCTT
CGGAAAAAGAGTTGGTAGCTCTTGATCCGGCAAACAAACCACCGCTGGTAGCGGTGGTTTTTTTGTTTGC
AAGCAGCAGATTACGCGCAGAAAAAAAGGATCTCAAGAAGATCCTTTGATCTTTTCTACGGGGTCTGACG
CTCAGTGGAACGAAAACTCACGTTAAGGGATTTTGGTCATGAGATTATCAAAAAGGATCTTCACCTAGAT
CCTTTTAAATTAAAAATGAAGTTTTAAATCAATCTAAAGTATATATGAGTAAACTTGGTCTGACAGTTAC
CAATGCTTAATCAGTGAGGCACCTATCTCAGCGATCTGTCTATTTCGTTCATCCATAGTTGCCTGACTCC
CCGTCGTGTAGATAACTACGATACGGGAGGGCTTACCATCTGGCCCCAGTGCTGCAATGATACCGCGAGA
CCCACGCTCACCGGCTCCAGATTTATCAGCAATAAACCAGCCAGCCGGAAGGGCCGAGCGCAGAAGTGGT
CCTGCAACTTTATCCGCCTCCATCCAGTCTATTAATTGTTGCCGGGAAGCTAGAGTAAGTAGTTCGCCAG
TTAATAGTTTGCGCAACGTTGTTGCCATTGCTACAGGCATCGTGGTGTCACGCTCGTCGTTTGGTATGGC
TTCATTCAGCTCCGGTTCCCAACGATCAAGGCGAGTTACATGATCCCCCATGTTGTGCAAAAAAGCGGTT
AGCTCCTTCGGTCCTCCGATCGTTGTCAGAAGTAAGTTGGCCGCAGTGTTATCACTCATGGTTATGGCAG
CACTGCATAATTCTCTTACTGTCATGCCATCCGTAAGATGCTTTTCTGTGACTGGTGAGTACTCAACCAA
GTCATTCTGAGAATAGTGTATGCGGCGACCGAGTTGCTCTTGCCCGGCGTCAATACGGGATAATACCGCG
CCACATAGCAGAACTTTAAAAGTGCTCATCATTGGAAAACGTTCTTCGGGGCGAAAACTCTCAAGGATCT
TACCGCTGTTGAGATCCAGTTCGATGTAACCCACTCGTGCACCCAACTGATCTTCAGCATCTTTTACTTT
CACCAGCGTTTCTGGGTGAGCAAAAACAGGAAGGCAAAATGCCGCAAAAAAGGGAATAAGGGCGACACGG
AAATGTTGAATACTCATACTCTTCCTTTTTCAATATTATTGAAGCATTTATCAGGGTTATTGTCTCATGA
GCGGATACATATTTGAATGTATTTAGAAAAATAAACAAATAGGGGTTCCGCGCACATTTCCCCGAAAAGT
GCCACCTGACGTCTAAGAAACCATTATTATCATGACATTAACCTATAAAAATAGGCGTATCACGAGGCCC
TTTCGTC
