>Addgene plasmid #16159 | LTRi Cre | addgene partial sequence | sequence record 22463 | 16159 with pREP-F
AGATCTAAGCTTGGACAACTACCTACAGAGATTTAAAGCTCTAAGGTAAATATAAAATTTACTAGGTTGT
GGAATTGTGAGCGCTCACAATTCCACAGTCGACCCTAGGGTGTGGTGTGTTAAACTACGGATCCGTCTCC
CATTAGGCCTACAATGGTGAGACAAGTAGCCAACAGGGAAGGGTTGCAAATATCATTTGGGCACACCTAT
GATAATATTGATGAAGCACACAGTATTCAGCAAGTAACTGAGAGGTGGGAAGCTCAAAGCCAAAGTCCTA
ATGTGCAGTCAGGTGAATTTATTGAAAAATTTGAGGCTCCTGGTGGTGCAAATCAAAGAACTGCTCCTCA
GGGATCCTAATTGTTTGTGTATTTTATATTCCAACCAAGCTTGCGGCCGCTCATGAGCTAAGGAATTGAT
CCTCTACAGTCGACCTGCAGGAATGTGAAATGCCCAATTTACTGACCGTACACCAAAATTTGCCTGCATT
ACCGGTCGATGCAACGAGTGATGAGGTTCGCAAGAACCTGATGGACATGTTTCGGGATCGCCAGGCGTTT
