>Addgene plasmid #16159 | LTRi Cre | addgene partial sequence | sequence record 22464 | 16159 with LKO.1 5'
AGTTTATATCTTGGTGGAAGGACGAAACACCGATACAAAGGATATCAGGTGCGAACACCTGATATCCTTT
GTATAAAAAGGCCCAATTCGCCCTATAGTGAGTCGTATTACAATTCACTGGCCGTCGTTTTACAACGTCG
TGACTGGGAAAACCCTGGCGTTACCCAACTTAATCGCCTTGCAGCACATCCCCCTTTCGCCAGCTGGCGT
AATAGCGAAGAGGCCCGCACCGATCGCCCTTCCCAACAGTTGCGCGGAAGAGCGCCCAATACGCAAACCG
CCTCTCCCCGCGCGTTGGCCGATTCATTAATGCAGCTGGCACGACAGGTTTCCCGACTGGAAAGCGGGCA
GTGAGCGCAACGCAATTAATGTGAGTTAGCTCACTCATTAGGCACCCCAGGCTTTACACTTTATGCTTCC
GGCTCGTATGTTGTGTGGAATTGTGAGCGGATAACAATTTCACACAGGAAACAGCTATGACCATGATTAC
GCCAAGCTTGGGCCCAGACATGATAAGATACATTGATGAGTTTGGACAAACCACAACTAGAATGCAGTGA
AAAAAATGCTTTATTTGTGACATTTGTGATGCTATTGCTTTATTTGTAACCATTATAAGCTGCCATAAAC
AAGTTAACAACAACAATTGCATTCATTTTATGT
