>Addgene plasmid #16159 | LTRi Cre | addgene partial sequence | sequence record 22465 | Tet-R 5'-GGCGAGTTTACGGGTTGTTA-3'
CTCTAATGCGCTGTTAATCACTTTACTTTTATCTAATCTAGACATATCAATTCGCCCTATAGTGAGTCGT
ATTACAATTCTTTGCCAAAATGATGAGACAGCACAATAACCAGCACGTTGCCCAGGAGCTGTAGGAAAAA
GAAGAAGGCATGAACATGGTTAGCAGAGGGGCCCGTTCTTTACGATGCCATTGGGATATATCAACGGTGG
TATATCCAGTGATTTTTTTCTCCATTTTAGCTTCCTTAGCTCCTGAGCGGCCGCAAGCTTGGTTGGAATC
TAAAATACACAAACAATTAGGATCCCTGAGGAGCAGTTCTTTGATTTGCACCACCAGGAGCCTCAAATTT
TTCAATAAATTCACCTGACTGCACATTAGGACTTTGGCTTTGAGCTTCCCACCTCTCAGTTACTTGCTGA
ATACTGTCTGCTTCATCAATATTATCATAGGTGTGCCCAAATGATATTTGCAACCCTTCCCTGTTGGCTA
CTTGTCTCACCATTGTAGGCCTAATGGGAGACGGATCCGTAGTTTAACACATTATACACTAGGGTCGACT
GTGGAATTGTGAGCGCTCACAATTCCACAACCTAGGGTCGACTGTGGAA
